>Addgene plasmid #43277 | II-ATGG | depositor partial sequence | sequence record 58542 | II-ATGG sequence 426 bps
CGTCTCGCTTAACCCCAGAGCAGGTCGTGGCAATCGCCTCCAACATTGGCGGGAAACAGGCACTCGAGAC
TGTCCAGCGCCTGCTTCCCGTGCTGTGCCAAGCGCACGGACTCACCCCAGAGCAGGTCGTGGCCATTGCC
TCGAATGGAGGGGGCAAACAGGCGTTGGAAACCGTACAACGATTGCTGCCGGTGCTGTGCCAAGCGCACG
GCCTCACCCCAGAGCAGGTCGTGGCAATCGCGAGCAATAACGGCGGAAAACAGGCTTTGGAAACGGTGCA
GAGGCTCCTTCCAGTGCTGTGCCAAGCGCACGGATTAACCCCAGAGCAGGTCGTGGCAATCGCGAGCAAT
AACGGCGGAAAACAGGCTTTGGAAACGGTGCAGAGGCTCCTTCCAGTGCTGTGCCAAGCGCACGGGCTCA
GAGACG
