>Addgene plasmid #43277 | II-ATGG | addgene partial sequence | sequence record 60619 | M13-F20 5'-TGTAAAACGACGGCCAGT-3'
CCCTCTAGATGCATGCTCGAGCGGCCGCCAGTGTGATGGATATCTGCAGAATTCGCCCTTCTTTCCTGTG
CCCACGTCTCTGAGCCCGTGCGCTTGGCACAGCACTGGAAGGAGCCTCTGCACCGTTTCCAAAGCCTGTT
TTCCGCCGTTATTGCTCGCGATTGCCACGACCTGCTCTGGGGTTAATCCGTGCGCTTGGCACAGCACTGG
AAGGAGCCTCTGCACCGTTTCCAAAGCCTGTTTTCCGCCGTTATTGCTCGCGATTGCCACGACCTGCTCT
GGGGTGAGGCCGTGCGCTTGGCACAGCACCGGCAGCAATCGTTGTACGGTTTCCAACGCCTGTTTGCCCC
CTCCATTCGAGGCAATGGCCACGACCTGCTCTGGGGTGAGTCCGTGCGCTTGGCACAGCACGGGAAGCAG
GCGCTGGACAGTCTCGAGTGCCTGTTTCCCGCCAATGTTGGAGGCGATTGCCACGACCTGCTCTGGGGTT
AAGCGAGACGCGCTAGGACGGCAAGGGCGAATTCCAGCACACTGGCGGCCGTTACTAGTGGATCCGAGCT
CGGTACCAAGCTTGATGCATAGCTTGAGTATTCTATAGTGTCACCTAAATAGCTTGGCGTAATCATGGTC
ATAGCTGTTTCCTGTGTGAAATTGTTATCCGCTCACAATTCCACACAACATACGAGCCGGAAGCATAAAG
TGTAAAGCCTGGGGTGCCTAATGAGTGAGCTAACTCACATTAATTGCGTTGCGCTCACTGCCCGCTTTCC
AGTCGGGAAACCTGTCGTGCCAGCTGCATTAATGAATCGGCCAACGCGCGGGGAGAGGCGGTTTGCGTAT
TGGGCGCTCTTCCGCTTCCTCGCTCACTGACTCGCTGCGC
