[The description below was written by a language model from this plasmid's Addgene catalogue record.]
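Description:
II-ATGG is a bacterial cloning plasmid built on the commercial pCRII-TOPO backbone (about 4.0 kb without insert), into which a 426 bp synthetic fragment was introduced by TOPO cloning. It is maintained at high copy number in E. coli and carries both ampicillin and kanamycin resistance markers, as is standard for this backbone, so either or both antibiotics can be used for selection. The insert is flanked by the vector's T7 and M13 reverse priming sites, which are listed for sequence verification. No feature table is provided, so the internal organisation of the insert and the exact positions of backbone elements cannot be described from the record.

The record identifies the insert only by its name and as synthetic, and does not state its function explicitly. The associated publication describes a TALEN genome-editing system for generating human stem cell-based disease models. In that context, the name suggests a pre-assembled block of TAL effector repeats recognising the four bases A, T, G and G, with "II" probably indicating its position within the repeat array. The insert size is roughly what four TALE repeats of about 34 amino acids each would occupy. This interpretation is an inference rather than a stated fact. If it is correct, the plasmid would be one member of a library of multimer modules, used as a source of a defined repeat fragment to be joined with other position-specific modules into a full-length TALEN expression vector. It carries no recorded mammalian promoter or expression elements, so it is a storage and assembly component rather than an expression construct.
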