Addgene plasmid #43277: II-ATGG
Depositing lab: Chad Cowan & Kiran Musunuru. Depositing organization: Harvard University. Publication: A TALEN Genome-Editing System for Generating Human Stem Cell-Based Disease Models. Ding Q, Lee YK, Schaefer EA, Peters DT, Veres A, Kim K, Kuperwasser N, Motola DL, Meissner TB, Hendriks WT, Trevisan M, Gupta RM, Moisan A, Banks E, Friesen M, Schinzel RT, Xia F, Tang A, Xia Y, Figueroa E, Wann A, Ahfeldt T, Daheron L, Zhang F, Rubin LL, Peng LF, Chung RT, Musunuru K, Cowan CA. Cell Stem Cell. 2012 Dec 12. pii: S1934-5909(12)00645-5. doi: 10.1016/j.stem.2012.11.011. PubMed 23246482.
Backbone
  Vector backbone: pCRII-TOPO
  Backbone manufacturer: Invitrogen
  Backbone size w/o insert (bp): 3973
  Vector type: Bacterial Cloning
Growth in bacteria
  Bacterial resistance: Ampicillin and Kanamycin, 100 & 50 μg/mL
  Growth temperature: 37°C
  Growth strain: Top10
  Copy number: High Copy
Gene/Insert
  Gene/Insert name: II-ATGG
  Species: Synthetic
  Insert size (bp): 426
  Cloning method: TOPO Cloning
  Sequencing primers: 5′ T7; 3′ M13-rev
Terms and licenses: Academic/Nonprofit Terms; Industry Terms: Not Available to Industry
How to cite: II-ATGG was a gift from Chad Cowan & Kiran Musunuru (Addgene plasmid # 43277 ; http://n2t.net/addgene:43277 ; RRID:Addgene_43277)
